>Addgene plasmid #234931 | pVSr-GhPDS | addgene full sequence | sequence record 475552 | Addgene NGS Result
TTTTTATCCCCGGAAGCCTGTGGATAGAGGGTAGTTATCCACGTGAAACCGCTAATGCCCCGCAAAGCCT
TGATTCACGGGGCTTTCCGGCCCGCTCCAAAAACTATCCACGTGAAATCGCTAATCAGGGTACGTGAAAT
CGCTAATCGGAGTACGTGAAATCGCTAATAAGGTCACGTGAAATCGCTAATCAAAAAGGCACGTGAGAAC
GCTAATAGCCCTTTCAGATCAACAGCTTGCAAACACCCCTCGCTCCGGCAAGTAGTTACAGCAAGTAGTA
TGTTCAATTAGCTTTTCAATTATGAATATATATATCAATTATTGGTCGCCCTTGGCTTGTGGACAATGCG
CTACGCGCACCGGCTCCGCCCGTGGACAACCGCAAGCGGTTGCCCACCGTCGAGCGCCTTTGCCCACAAC
CCGGCGGCCGGCCGCAACAGATCGTTTTATAAATTTTTTTTTTTGAAAAAGAAAAAGCCCGAAAGGCGGC
AACCTCTCGGGCTTCTGGATTTCCGATCCCCGGAATTAGATCTTGGCAGGATATATTGTGGTGTAACGTT
ATCGTACCCCTACTCCAAAAATGTCAAAGATACAGTCTCAGAAGACCAAAGGGCTATTGAGACTTTTCAA
CAAAGGGTAATTTCGGGAAACCTCCTCGGATTCCATTGCCCAGCTATCTGTCACTTCATCGAAAGGACAG
TAGAAAAGGAAGGTGGCTCCTACAAATGCCATCATTGCGATAAAGGAAAGGCTATCATTCAAGATGCCTC
TGCCGACAGTGGTCCCAAAGATGGACCCCCACCCACGAGGAGCATCGTGGAAAAAGAAGACGTTCCAACC
ACGTCTTCAAAGCAAGTGGATTGATGTGACATCTCCACTGACGTAAGGGATGACGCACAATCCCACTATC
CTTCGCAAGACCCTTCCTCTATATAAGGAAGTTCATTTCATTTGGAGAGGACAGCCCAAGCTCTAGCCAC
CATGACTTCGAAAGTTTATGATCCAGAACAAAGGAAACGGATGATAACTGGTCCGCAGTGGTGGGCCAGA
TGTAAACAAATGAATGTTCTTGATTCATTTATTAATTATTATGATTCAGAAAAACATGCAGAAAATGCTG
TTATTTTTTTACATGGTAACGCGGCCTCTTCTTATTTATGGCGACATGTTGTGCCACATATTGAGCCAGT
AGCGCGGTGTATTATACCAGACCTTATTGGTATGGGCAAATCAGGCAAATCTGGTAATGGTTCTTATAGG
TTACTTGATCATTACAAATATCTTACTGCATGGTTTGAACTTCTTAATTTACCAAAGAAGATCATTTTTG
TCGGCCATGATTGGGGTGCTTGTTTGGCATTTCATTATAGCTATGAGCATCAAGATAAGATCAAAGCAAT
AGTTCACGCTGAAAGTGTAGTAGATGTGATTGAATCATGGGATGAATGGCCTGATATTGAAGAAGATATT
GCGTTGATCAAATCTGAAGAAGGAGAAAAAATGGTTTTGGAGAATAACTTCTTCGTGGAAACCATGTTGC
CATCAAAAATCATGAGAAAGTTAGAACCAGAAGAATTTGCAGCATATCTTGAACCATTCAAAGAGAAAGG
TGAAGTTCGTCGTCCAACATTATCATGGCCTCGTGAAATCCCGTTAGTAAAAGGTGGTAAACCTGACGTT
GTACAAATTGTTAGGAATTATAATGCTTATCTACGTGCAAGTGATGATTTACCAAAAATGTTTATTGAAT
CGGACCCAGGATTCTTTTCCAATGCTATTGTTGAAGGTGCCAAGAAGTTTCCTAATACTGAATTTGTCAA
AGTAAAAGGTCTTCATTTTTCGCAAGAAGATGCACCTGATGAAATGGGAAAATATATCAAATCGTTCGTT
GAGCGAGTTCTCAAAAATGAACAATAATTCTAGGGTACGCTGAAATCACCAGTCTCTCTCTACAAATCTA
TCTCTCTCTATTTTCTCCATAAATAATGTGTGAGTAGTTTCCCGATAAGGGAAATTAGGGTTCTTATAGG
GTTTCGCTCATGTGTTGAGCATATAAGAAACCCTTAGTATGTATTTGTATTTGTAAAATACTTCTATCAA
TAAAATTTCTAATTCCTAAAACCAAAATCCAGTACTAAAATCCAGATCGATAACATTAACGCTTACAATT
TCCATTCGCCATTCAGGCTGCGCAACTGTTGGGAAGGGCGATCGGTGCGGGCCTCTTCGCTATTACGCCA
GCTGGCGAAAGGGGGATGTGCTGCAAGGCGATTAAGTTGGGTAACGCCAGGGTTTTCCCAGTCACGACGT
TGTAAAACGACGGCCAGTGAGCGCGCGTAATACGACTCACTATAGGGCGAATTGGGTACCGGGCCCCCCC
TCGAGGTCGACGGTATCGATAAGCTTATTCGGGTCAAGGCGGAAGCCAGCGCGCCACCCCACGTCAGCAA
ATACGGAGGCGCGGGGTTGACGGCGTCACCCGGTCCTAACGGCGACCAACAAACCAGCCAGAAGAAATTA
CAGTAAAAAAAAAGTAAATTGCACTTTGATCCACCTTTTATTACCTAAGTCTCAATTTGGATCACCCTTA
AACCTATCTTTTCAATTTGGGCCGGGTTGTGGTTTGGACTACCATGAACAACTTTTCGTCATGTCTAACT
TCCCTTTCAGCAAACATATGAACCATATATAGAGGAGATCGGCCGTATACTAGAGCTGATGTGTTTAAGG
TCGTTGATTGCACGAGAAAAAAAAATCCAAATCGCAACAATAGCAAATTTATCTGGTTCAAAGTGAAAAG
ATATGTTTAAAGGTAGTCCAAAGTAAAACTTATAGATAATAAAATGTGGTCCAAAGCGTAATTCACTCAA
AAAAAATCAACGAGACGTGTACCAAACGGAGACAAACGGCATCTTCTCGAAATTTCCCAACCGCTCGCTC
GCCCGCCTCGTCTTCCCGGAAACCGCGGTGGTTTCAGCGTGGCGGATTCTCCAAGCAGACGGAGACGTCA
CGGCACGGGACTCCTCCCACCACCCAACCGCCATAAATACCAGCCCCCTCATCTCCTCTCCTCGCATCAG
CTCCACCCCCGAAAAATTTCTCCCCAATCTCGCGAGGCTCTCGTCGTCGAATCGAATCCTCTCGCGTCCT
CAAGGTACGCTGCTTCTCCTCTCCTCGCTTCGTTTCGATTCGATTTCGGACGGGTGAGGTTGTTTTGTTG
CTAGATCCGATTGGTGGTTAGGGTTGTCGATGTGATTATCGTGAGATGTTTAGGGGTTGTAGATCTGATG
GTTGTGATTTGGGCACGGTTGGTTCGATAGGTGGAATCGTGGTTAGGTTTTGGGATTGGATGTTGGTTCT
GATGATTGGGGGGAATTTTTACGGTTAGATGAATTGTTGGATGATTCGATTGGGGAAATCGGTGTAGATC
TGTTGGGGAATTGTGGAACTAGTCATGCCTGAGTGATTGGTGCGATTTGTAGCGTGTTCCATCTTGTAGG
CCTTGTTGCGAGCATGTTCAGATCTACTGTTCCGCTCTTGATTGAGTTATTGGTGCCATGGGTTGGTGCA
AACACAGGCTTTAATATGTTATATCTGTTTTGTGTTTGATGTAGATCTGTAGGGTAGTTCTTCTTAGACA
TGGTTCAATTATGTAGCTTGTGCGTTTCGATTTGATTTCATATGTTCACAGATTAGATAATGATGAACTC
TTTTAATTAATTGTCAATGGTAAATAGGAAGTCTTGTCGCTATATCTGTCATAATGATCTCATGTTACTA
TCTGCCAGTAATTTATGCTAAGAACTATATTAGAATATCATGTTACAATCTGTAGTAATATCATGTTACA
ATCTGTAGTTCATCTATATAATCTATTGTGGTAATTTCTTTTTACTATCTGTGTGAAGATTATTGCCACT
AGTTCATTCTACTTATTTCTGAAGTTCAGGATACGTGTGCTGTTACTACCTATCTGAATACATGTGTGAT
GTGCCTGTTACTATCTTTTTGAATACATGTATGTTCTGTTGGAATATGTTTGCTGTTTGATCCGTTGTTG
TGTCCTTAATCTTGTGCTAGTTCTTACCCTATCTGTTTGGTGATTATTTCTTGCAGATAGTTATCGGATC
CATCCGGGGGGCAATGAGATCCTTGCCTGAAGACTGGAGAGAGATTTCATACTTCAAGAAATTAGAGAAA
TTAGTTGGAGTTCCAGTTATCAACGTTCACATCTGGTTTGATAGGAAATTGAAGAACACCTATGATCATC
TACTCTTTAGCAGAAGCCCGCTTTTAAGTGTTTATGCTGACATGTCTGTAACATGTAAGGAATATTACAA
TCCAAACCAATCCATGTTGGAGTTAGTTTTTGCCCCAGCAGAAGAATGGATTGCATGTAGTGACTCAGAA
ATTATTGATGCTACAATGAAGGAACTTGCAAAGCTCTTTCCTGATGAAATATCTGCAGATCAGAGTAAAG
CAATGGTGAGCAAGGGCGAGGAGATGGAAGACGCCAAAAACATAAAGAAAGGCCCGGCGCCATTCTATCC
GCTGGAAGATGGAACCGCTGGAGAGCAACTGCATAAGGCTATGAAGAGATACGCCCTGGTTCCTGGAACA
ATTGCTTTTACAGATGCACATATCGAGGTGGACATCACTTACGCTGAGTACTTCGAAATGTCCGTTCGGT
TGGCAGAAGCTATGAAACGATATGGGCTGAATACAAATCACAGAATCGTCGTATGCAGTGAAAACTCTCT
TCAATTCTTTATGCCGGTGTTGGGCGCGTTATTTATCGGAGTTGCAGTTGCGCCCGCGAACGACATTTAT
AATGAACGTGAATTGCTCAACAGTATGGGCATTTCGCAGCCTACCGTGGTGTTCGTTTCCAAAAAGGGGT
TGCAAAAAATTTTGAACGTGCAAAAAAAGCTCCCAATCATCCAAAAAATTATTATCATGGATTCTAAAAC
GGATTACCAGGGATTTCAGTCGATGTACACGTTCGTCACATCTCATCTACCTCCCGGTTTTAATGAATAC
GATTTTGTGCCAGAGTCCTTCGATAGGGACAAGACAATTGCACTGATCATGAACTCCTCTGGATCTACTG
GTCTGCCTAAAGGTGTCGCTCTGCCTCATAGAACTGCCTGCGTGAGATTCTCGCATGCCAGAGATCCTAT
TTTTGGCAATCAAATCATTCCGGATACTGCGATTTTAAGTGTTGTTCCATTCCATCACGGTTTTGGAATG
TTTACTACACTCGGATATTTGATATGTGGATTTCGAGTCGTCTTAATGTATAGATTTGAAGAAGAGCTGT
TTCTGAGGAGCCTTCAGGATTACAAGATTCAAAGTGCGCTGCTGGTGCCAACCCTATTCTCCTTCTTCGC
CAAAAGCACTCTGATTGACAAATACGATTTATCTAATTTACACGAAATTGCTTCTGGTGGCGCTCCCCTC
TCTAAGGAAGTCGGGGAAGCGGTTGCCAAGAGGTTCCATCTGCCAGGTATCAGGCAAGGATATGGGCTCA
CTGAGACTACATCAGCTATTCTGATTACACCCGAGGGGGATGATAAACCGGGCGCGGTCGGTAAAGTTGT
TCCATTTTTTGAAGCGAAGGTTGTGGATCTGGATACCGGGAAAACGCTGGGCGTTAATCAAAGAGGCGAA
CTGTGTGTGAGAGGTCCTATGATTATGTCCGGTTATGTAAACAATCCGGAAGCGACCAACGCCTTGATTG
ACAAGGATGGATGGCTACATTCTGGAGACATAGCTTACTGGGACGAAGACGAACACTTCTTCATCGTTGA
CCGCCTGAAGTCTCTGATTAAGTACAAAGGCTATCAGGTGGCTCCCGCTGAATTGGAATCCATCTTGCTC
CAACACCCCAACATCTTCGACGCAGGTGTCGCAGGTCTTCCCGACGATGACGCCGGTGAACTTCCCGCCG
CCGTTGTTGTTTTGGAGCACGGAAAGACGATGACGGAAAAAGAGATCGTGGATTACGTCGCCAGTCAAGT
AACAACCGCGAAAAAGTTGCGCGGAGGAGTTGTGTTTGTGGACGAAGTACCGAAAGGTCTTACCGGAAAA
CTCGACGCAAGAAAAATCAGAGAGATCCTCATAAAGGCCAAGAAGGGCGGAAAGATCGCCGTGTAATTCT
AGAGAATTCGGTACGCTGAAATCACCAGTCTCTCTCTACAAATCTATCTCTCTCTATTTTCTCCATAAAT
AATGTGTGAGTAGTTTCCCGATAAGGGAAATTAGGGTTCTTATAGGGTTTCGCTCATGTGTTGAGCATAT
AAGAAACCCTTAGTATGTATTTGTATTTGTAAAATACTTCTATCAATAAAATTTCTAATTCCTAAAACCA
AAATCCAGTACTAAAATCCAGATCCACTAGCCTTGACAGGATATATTGGCGGGTAAACTAAGTCGCTGTA
TGTGTTTGTTTGAGATCTCATGTGAGCAAAAGGCCAGCAAAAGGCCAGGAACCGTAAAAAGGCCGCGTTG
CTGGCGTTTTTCCATAGGCTCCGCCCCCCTGACGAGCATCACAAAAATCGACGCTCAAGTCAGAGGTGGC
GAAACCCGACAGGACTATAAAGATACCAGGCGTTTCCCCCTGGAAGCTCCCTCGTGCGCTCTCCTGTTCC
GACCCTGCCGCTTACCGGATACCTGTCCGCCTTTCTCCCTTCGGGAAGCGTGGCGCTTTCTCATAGCTCA
CGCTGTAGGTATCTCAGTTCGGTGTAGGTCGTTCGCTCCAAGCTGGGCTGTGTGCACGAACCCCCCGTTC
AGCCCGACCGCTGCGCCTTATCCGGTAACTATCGTCTTGAGTCCAACCCGGTAAGACACGACTTATCGCC
ACTGGCAGCAGCCACTGGTAACAGGATTAGCAGAGCGAGGTATGTAGGCGGTGCTACAGAGTTCTTGAAG
TGGTGGCCTAACTACGGCTACACTAGAAGAACAGTATTTGGTATCTGCGCTCTGCTGAAGCCAGTTACCT
TCGGAAGAAGAGTTGGTAGCTCTTGATCCGGCAAACAAACCACCGCTGGTAGCGGTGGTTTTTTTGTTTG
CAAGCAGCAGATTACGCGCAGAAAAAAAGGATCTCAAGAAGATCCTTTGATCTTTTCTACGGGGTCTGAC
GCTCAGTGGAACGAAAACTCACGTTAAGGGATTTTGGTCATGAGATTATCAAAAAGGATCTTCACCTAGA
TCCTTTTAAATTAAAAATGAAGTTTTAAATCAATCTAAAGTATATATGTGTAACATTGGTCTAGTGATTA
GAAAAACTCATCGAGCATCAAATGAAACTGCAATTTATTCATATCAGGATTATCAATACCATATTTTTGA
AAAAGCCGTTTCTGTAATGAAGGAGAAAACTCACCGAGGCAGTTCCATAGGATGGCAAGATCCTGGTATC
GGTCTGCGATTCCGACTCGTCCAACATCAATACAACCTATTAATTTCCCCTCGTCAAAAATAAGGTTATC
AAGTGAGAAATCACCATGAGTGACGACTGAATCCGGTGAGAATGGCAAAAGTTTATGCATTTCTTTCCAG
ACTTGTTCAACAGGCCAGCCATTACGCTCGTCATCAAAATCACTCGCATCAACCAAACCGTTATTCATTC
GTGATTGCGCCTGAGCGAGACGAAATACGCGATCGCTGTTAAAAGGACAATTACAAACAGGAATCGAATG
CAACCGGCGCAGGAACACTGCCAGCGCATCAACAATATTTTCACCTGAATCAGGATATTCTTCTAATACC
TGGAATGCTGTTTTCCCTGGGATCGCAGTGGTGAGTAACCATGCATCATCAGGAGTACGGATAAAATGCT
TGATGGTCGGAAGAGGCATAAATTCCGTCAGCCAGTTTAGTCTGACCATCTCATCTGTAACATCATTGGC
AACGCTACCTTTGCCATGTTTCAGAAACAACTCTGGCGCATCGGGCTTCCCATACAATCGGTAGATTGTC
GCACCTGATTGCCCGACATTATCGCGAGCCCATTTATACCCATATAAATCAGCATCCATGTTGGAATTTA
ATCGCGGCCTTGAGCAAGACGTTTCCCGTTGAATATGGCTCATAACACCCCTTGTATTACTGTTTATGTA
AGCAGACAGTTTTATTGTTCATGATGATATATTTTTATCTTGTGCAATGTAACATCAGAGATTTTGAGAC
ACAACGTGGCTTTGTTGAATAAATCGAACTTTTGCTGAGTTGAAGGATCAGATCACGCATCTTCCCGACA
ACGCAGACCGTTCCGTGGCAAAGCAAAAGTTCAAAATCACCAACTGGTCCACCTACAACAAAGCTCTCAT
CAACCGTGGCTCCCTCACTTTCTGGCTGGATGATGGGGCGATTCAGGCGATCCCCATCCAACAGCCCGCC
GTCGAGCGGGCT
Features (pLannotate 1.2.2; 17 found; start..end, strand, type, name):
    534..556     +  misc_feature   LB T-DNA repeat: left border repeat from nopaline C58 T-DNA (truncated)
    618..963     +  promoter       CaMV 35S promoter: strong constitutive promoter from cauliflower mosaic virus
    915..961     +  promoter       minimal CaMV 35S promoter: minimal 35S promoter from cauliflower mosaic virus
    982..1917    +  CDS            Rluc: luciferase from the anthozoan coelenterate Renilla reniformis (sea pansy)
   1972..2148    +  polyA_signal   CaMV poly(A) signal: cauliflower mosaic virus polyadenylation signal
   2175..2330    -  CDS            lacZα (fragment): LacZα fragment of β-galactosidase; lacZ fragment
   2338..2356    +  promoter       T7 promoter: promoter for bacteriophage T7 RNA polymerase
   2365..2406    -  misc_feature   MCS (fragment): pBluescript multiple cloning site
   2407..4116    +  promoter       Ubi promoter: RUBQ2; promoter for the rice (Oryza sativa) polyubiquitin gene RUBQ2
   4153..4557    +  CDS            PDS (fragment): PDS_SOLLC - Experimental evidence at protein level: Swiss-Prot protein existence level 1. Converts phytoene into zeta-carotene via the intermediary of phytofluene by the symmetrical introduction of two double bonds at the C-11 and C-11' positions of phytoene with a concomitant isomerization of two neighboring double bonds at the C9 and C9' positions from trans to cis. From Solanum lycopersicum (Tomato) (Lycopersicon esculentum).
   4504..6156    +  CDS            luciferase: firefly luciferase; luc+; enhanced luc+ version of the luciferase gene
   6218..6394    +  polyA_signal   CaMV poly(A) signal: cauliflower mosaic virus polyadenylation signal
   6404..6428    +  misc_feature   RB T-DNA repeat: right border repeat from nopaline C58 T-DNA
   6519..7107    -  rep_origin     ori: high-copy-number ColE1/pMB1/pBR322/pUC origin of replication
   7278..8093    -  CDS            KanR: aminoglycoside phosphotransferase; aph(3')-Ia; confers resistance to kanamycin in bacteria or G418 (Geneticin®) in eukaryotes
   8278..8379    +  CDS            TRA2_ECOLX (fragment): Protein predicted: Swiss-Prot protein existence level 4. Required for transposition of transposon Tn903. From Escherichia coli.
   8384..407     +  rep_origin     pSa ori (across the origin): origin of replication from bacterial plasmid pSa
