[The description below was written by a language model from this plasmid's Addgene catalogue record and pLannotate feature annotations shown in this document.]
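Description:
pVSr-GhPDS is a plant expression binary vector built on the pGreenII0800-LUC dual-luciferase backbone. It serves as a reporter for measuring how effectively virus-induced gene silencing (VIGS) knocks down the cotton (Gossypium hirsutum) phytoene desaturase gene, GhPDS. The 8.4 kb plasmid is maintained in E. coli through a high-copy ColE1/pUC-type origin and selected with kanamycin via an aph(3')-Ia cassette. It also carries the pSa origin typical of pGreen vectors, which supports replication in Agrobacterium when the replicase is supplied in trans by a helper plasmid. Nopaline-type left and right T-DNA border repeats flank the payload, so the reporter cassettes can be delivered into plant cells by Agrobacterium.

Two luciferase units lie between the borders. A CaMV 35S promoter drives Renilla luciferase, terminated by a CaMV poly(A) signal, and this unit provides a constitutive internal reference. Downstream, past remnants of the lacZα/T7/pBluescript cloning region, a promoter annotated as the rice polyubiquitin RUBQ2 (Ubi) promoter precedes a PDS fragment of roughly 400 bp. The annotation software matched this fragment to the tomato homologue, but the catalogue identifies it as a partial GhPDS coding sequence. The fragment sits directly upstream of firefly luciferase (luc+), and the two annotations overlap, which suggests they form one transcript and possibly a translational fusion, though the record does not say so explicitly. A second CaMV poly(A) signal ends this unit.

Presumably, silencing directed at GhPDS would also degrade the chimeric PDS–luciferase mRNA, so the firefly signal would fall relative to Renilla. The ratio of the two would then give a quantitative readout of silencing efficiency. The plasmid belongs to a plant virus-based toolkit for gene silencing, overexpression and genome editing.
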