Addgene plasmid #234931: pVSr-GhPDS
Purpose: This virus-induced gene silencing (VIGS) reporter vector is used to evaluate the silencing of GhPDS gene
Depositing lab: Guoli Song. Depositing organization: Institute of Cotton Research (ICR), CAAS. Publication: An all-in-one plant virus-based vector toolkit for streamlined gene silencing, overexpression, and genome editing. Hao Y, Yuan Z, Li Y, Zuo D, Cheng H, Wang Q, Zhang Y, Lv L, Liu J, Song G. Plant Commun. 2025 May 19:101379. doi: 10.1016/j.xplc.2025.101379. PubMed 40394900.
Backbone
  Vector backbone: pGreenII0800-LUC
  Backbone manufacturer: Hellens et al. Plant Methods 2005, 1:13 doi:10.1186/1746-4811-1-13
  Vector type: Plant Expression
Growth in bacteria
  Bacterial resistance: Kanamycin, 50 μg/mL
  Growth temperature: 37°C
  Growth strain: DH5alpha
  Copy number: Unknown
Gene/Insert
  Gene/Insert name: Partial coding region sequence of GhPDS
  Species: G. hirsutum (cotton)
  Cloning method: Other
Terms and licenses: Academic/Nonprofit Terms; Industry Terms: Not Available to Industry
How to cite: pVSr-GhPDS was a gift from Guoli Song (Addgene plasmid # 234931 ; http://n2t.net/addgene:234931 ; RRID:Addgene_234931)
